Addgene plasmid #18236: T4 Lysozyme I17A WT*
Depositing lab: Brian Matthews. Depositing organization: University of Oregon.
Backbone
  Vector backbone: pHS1403
  Backbone size w/o insert (bp): 5000
  Vector type: Bacterial Expression
Growth in bacteria
  Bacterial resistance: Ampicillin, 100 μg/mL
  Growth temperature: 37°C
  Growth strain: DH5alpha
  Copy number: High Copy
Gene/Insert
  Gene/Insert name: T4 Lysozyme
  Species: Bacteriophage T4
  Insert size (bp): 600
  Mutation: 117A WT*
  GenBank ID: NP_049736
  Entrez Gene: e (a.k.a. T4p123)
  Cloning method: Restriction Enzyme; 5′ cloning site BamHI (not destroyed); 3′ cloning site HindIII (not destroyed)
  Sequencing primers: 5′ na; 3′ GGCGTATCACGAGGCCC
Terms and licenses: Academic/Nonprofit Terms; Industry Terms: Not Available to Industry
Depositor comments: The BamHI site is 27 bp from the ATG and the HindIII site is 115 bp from the stop.
How to cite: T4 Lysozyme I17A WT* was a gift from Brian Matthews (Addgene plasmid # 18236 ; http://n2t.net/addgene:18236 ; RRID:Addgene_18236)
