[The description below was written by a language model from this plasmid's Addgene catalogue record.]
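Description:
T4 Lysozyme I17A WT* is a bacterial expression plasmid built on the pHS1403 backbone (about 5 kb without insert) that carries a mutant form of the bacteriophage T4 lysozyme gene (gene e). It is maintained in E. coli as a high-copy plasmid under ampicillin selection. The record does not name the origin of replication or the promoter that drives expression, and no feature table is available to confirm either.

The insert is roughly 600 bp and was cloned by restriction digestion between BamHI (5′) and HindIII (3′), both of which remain intact, so the cassette can be excised or transferred. According to the depositor's comments, the BamHI site lies 27 bp from the start codon and the HindIII site 115 bp from the stop codon, meaning short untranslated flanking regions accompany the coding sequence. No tags or fusion partners are listed.

The plasmid name gives the mutation as I17A, an isoleucine-to-alanine substitution at residue 17, whereas the mutation field reads "117A". This is most likely a typographical rendering of the same change, but the record itself does not resolve the discrepancy. "WT*" is not defined in the record. In the T4 lysozyme literature it conventionally denotes the cysteine-free pseudo-wild-type background used as the reference protein for engineered variants. The record states no explicit purpose, but the construct suits recombinant production of this point mutant in E. coli. Large-to-small substitutions of this kind in T4 lysozyme are generally used to study protein stability, folding and structure.
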