>Addgene plasmid #18236 | T4 Lysozyme I17A WT* | addgene partial sequence | sequence record 24023 | 3primeUP
CGAAAAGCCCGCTCATTAGGCGGGCTCAGATCTGCTCATGTTTGACAGCTTATCATCGATAAGCTTCGGC
AATAAATTCTTGATATGTTTTCATATGTTTCCTTTAAATATTTTAATTAGTAATTGTCTATTCAAGTAAT
TGTGAATATACTATCACAATTCCAAGAGAAAGTAAACAGCTTTATAGATTTTTATACGCGTCCCAAGTGC
CAGTTCTAAACGTTGTAATGACTCGTTTTGCGCGATTAGGTGTTTGATTATACCATCTACTTTTAGCTAA
GTTAACTGCTGCTTCATCCCAGCGTTTTTGTTGAAGCATACGTAAAGAGTTAGTAAATCCTGCCACACCG
GTTTCTCCCATTTGGAAAACCATATTAATCAATGCAGCGCGACGAACCGCATCAAGAGAATCATAAACCG
GTTTTAATTTAGCATTTCTCAGAATTCCGCGAACAGCAGCATCAACATCCTGATTAAAGAGTTTTTCAGC
CTCATCTTTTGTAATTACACCATTAGTATTACGCCCAATAGCTTTATCTAATTCAGATTTAGCAGCATTA
AGTGATGGACTTTTTGTAAGCAAATGACCGATGCCAATAGTGTAATAGCCTTCTGTGTCTTTATAGGCTT
TAAGTCTAAGACCTTCATCTATACGTAACATTTCAAATATATTCATAATACCTCCTAAGCATCGATGGAT
CCTGTTTCCTGTGTGAANTGTTATCCGCTCACANTCCACACATTATACGAGCCGATGATAATGTCACAGG
GGATGGGAGTAGCTGACCTGTTCNGGGGAATGTANCGNCCATCACCATAACAGCGAGATATGCACGGGAG
GGANCCNG
